>Addgene plasmid #13040 | EGFP-supervillin | depositor full sequence | sequence record 7431 | Author sequence
TAGTTATTAATAGTAATCAATTACGGGGTCATTAGTTCATAGCCCATATATGGAGTTCCGCGTTACATAA
CTTACGGTAAATGGCCCGCCTGGCTGACCGCCCAACGACCCCCGCCCATTGACGTCAATAATGACGTATG
TTCCCATAGTAACGCCAATAGGGACTTTCCATTGACGTCAATGGGTGGAGTATTTACGGTAAACTGCCCA
CTTGGCAGTACATCAAGTGTATCATATGCCAAGTACGCCCCCTATTGACGTCAATGACGGTAAATGGCCC
GCCTGGCATTATGCCCAGTACATGACCTTATGGGACTTTCCTACTTGGCAGTACATCTACGTATTAGTCA
TCGCTATTACCATGGTGATGCGGTTTTGGCAGTACATCAATGGGCGTGGATAGCGGTTTGACTCACGGGG
ATTTCCAAGTCTCCACCCCATTGACGTCAATGGGAGTTTGTTTTGGCACCAAAATCAACGGGACTTTCCA
AAATGTCGTAACAACTCCGCCCCATTGACGCAAATGGGCGGTAGGCGTGTACGGTGGGAGGTCTATATAA
GCAGAGCTGGTTTAGTGAACCGTCAGATCCGCTAGCGCTACCGGTCGCCACCATGGTGAGCAAGGGCGAG
GAGCTGTTCACCGGGGTGGTGCCCATCCTGGTCGAGCTGGACGGCGACGTAAACGGCCACAAGTTCAGCG
TGTCCGGCGAGGGCGAGGGCGATGCCACCTACGGCAAGCTGACCCTGAAGTTCATCTGCACCACCGGCAA
GCTGCCCGTGCCCTGGCCCACCCTCGTGACCACCCTGACCTACGGCGTGCAGTGCTTCAGCCGCTACCCC
GACCACATGAAGCAGCACGACTTCTTCAAGTCCGCCATGCCCGAAGGCTACGTCCAGGAGCGCACCATCT
TCTTCAAGGACGACGGCAACTACAAGACCCGCGCCGAGGTGAAGTTCGAGGGCGACACCCTGGTGAACCG
CATCGAGCTGAAGGGCATCGACTTCAAGGAGGACGGCAACATCCTGGGGCACAAGCTGGAGTACAACTAC
AACAGCCACAACGTCTATATCATGGCCGACAAGCAGAAGAACGGCATCAAGGTGAACTTCAAGATCCGCC
ACAACATCGAGGACGGCAGCGTGCAGCTCGCCGACCACTACCAGCAGAACACCCCCATCGGCGACGGCCC
CGTGCTGCTGCCCGACAACCACTACCTGAGCACCCAGTCCGCCCTGAGCAAAGACCCCAACGAGAAGCGC
GATCACATGGTCCTGCTGGAGTTCGTGACCGCCGCCGGGATCACTCTCGGCATGGACGAGCTGTACAAGT
CCGGACTCAGATCTCGAGCTCAAGCTTCGAATTCTGCAGTCGACGGTACCTTCGATGCTCAGCTTTTAGC
TGCCCTTCCTAAAGTTGCAGAATTAAGAAAAATCTTTGAACCAAAGAGGAAAGAATTTTTAGAAATGAAA
AGAAAAGAAAGAATTGCCCGGCGCTTAGAAGGAATTGAAACCGACACGCAGCCCATCCTCTTGCAGAGCT
GCACGGGCTTGGTGACTCATCGCCTGCTGGAGGAGGACACACCCAGATACATGCGTGCCACAGACCCGGC
CAGCCCGCACATTGGTCGATCAAATGAAGAAGAAGAAACTTCAGATTCTTCACTAGAAAAGCAGACTCGA
TCCAAACAGTGCACAGAAACCTCAGGCATCCATGCTGACTCGCCCTACAGTTCAGGCATCATGGACACCC
AGAGCCTCGAGTCCAAAGCCGAAAGAATCGCCAGGTACAAAGCAGAGAGAAGACGGCAGCTGGCAGAAAA
GTATGGGCTCACCCTGGATCCGGAAGCAGACTCTGAAACTCCATCTCGATACAGCAGGTCCAGAAAGGAC
CCCGAGGCTGCGGAGAAAAGGGGAGTAAGAAGCGAGCGATCGGCCGAGTCCAGCAGAGACGCCGGCTCAT
CCTACTCCAGGACTGAGCTCTCGGGGCTCAGGACCTGCGTGGCTGAGTCCAAGGACTANGGCCTGCACCG
GAGTGACGGTGTTTCCGACACAGAGGTGCTGCTCAATGCAGAAAACCAAAGACGCGGTCAAGAGCCCAGT
GCCACCGGGCTGGCCCGAGACCTGCCCCTTGCAGGGGAGGTCTCCTCTTCTTTCTCATTCTCCGGGCGAG
ACTCTGCCCTCGGTGAAGTGCCAAGGTCCCCAAAGGCAGTGCACAGCCTGCCCAGTCCATCGCCTGGGCA
GCCGGCCTCCCCAAGCCACTCCACCAGTGACCTGCCACTCCCTGCGGAGGCTCGAGCCAGGTCAACTTCA
AATTCAGAAATGCCAGCTGCCGAGGATGAAGAAAAGGTCGATGAGCGAGCGAGGCTGAGCGTCGCTGCTA
AGAGGCTGCTCTTCAGGGAGATGGAGAAGTCGTTTGACGAGAAGAGCGTCCCAAAGCGCCGCTCCCGCAA
TGCGGCCGTGGAGCAGAGGCTGCGGCGCCTCCAGGACCGGTCCCACACGCAGCCCGTCACCACCGAGGAG
GTGGTCATTGCAGCCACATTGCAGGCGTCTGCTCACCAAAAGGCACTAGCCAGAGACCAGACAAACGAGA
GCAAAGATTCTGCTGAGCAGGGAGAACCTGACTCCTCCACTCTGAGCTTAGCGGAGAAGCTGGCCTTGTT
TAACAAACTATCTCAGCCGGTCTCAAAAGCCATTTCAACACGGAACAGATTAGACATGAGACAGAGGAGG
ATGAATGCTCGTTATCAAACCCAGCCGGTCACGCTTGGAGAAGTGGAACAGGTGCAGAGTGGCAAGCTCA
TGGCTTTCTCTCCCACCATTAACACTTCCGTGTCCACCGTGGCATCTACCGTCCCCCCCATGTATGCAGG
AAATCTTCGGACAAAGCCACTTCCAGATGACAGCTTTGGTGCCACTGAGCAGAAGTTTGCTTCTTCGCTA
GAAAACTCCGACTCCCCAGTTAGAAGCATCCTGAAATCCCAAGGCTGGCAGCCCTCGGTCGAGGGTGCTG
GGAGCAAAGCAATGTTGAGAGAATTTGAAGAGACAGAACGCAAGGGAGGCTTGACAGGTGGAGATGGCGG
GGTTACAAAGTATGGGTCCTTCGAGGAAGCAGAGCTGTCCTACCCCGTCCTCAGCAGAGTCCGGGAGGGA
GACAACCATAAAGAGGCCATCTATGCCCTTCCGAGGAAAGGAAGCCTGGAGCTCGCCCATCCTCCCATCG
CCCAGCTTGGTGATGACCTGAAGGAATTTTCCACCCCAAAGAGCACCATGCAGGCAAGCCCAGACTGGAA
GGAGAGGCAGCTCTTTGAAGAGAAGGTGGACTTGGAGAATGTCACAAAGAGGAAGTTTTCGCTGAAAGCC
GCGGAGTTCGGGGAACCCACTTCTGAGCAGACCGGCGCGGCTGCTGGGAAACCGGCTGCTCCGACTGCAA
CCCCGGTGTCCTGGAAGCCGCAGGATCCCTCCGAACAGCCTCAGGAGAAGCGGTATCAGAGCCCGTGTGC
GATGTTTGCTGCTGGAGAGATCAAAGCCCCGGCGGTGGAGGGCAGCCTCGACTCCCCCAGCAAAACCATG
TCCATTAAAGAAAGATTAGCACTGTTGAAGAAGAGCGGTGAGGAAGACTGGAGAAACAGACTCAACAGAA
AGCAGGAATACGGCAAAGCCTCCATCACCAGCAGCCTGCACATCCAAGAGACGGAGCAGTCACTCAAGAA
GAAGCGGGTCACAGAAAGTCGAGAGAGCCAGATGACTATTGAAGAGAGAAAGCATCTCATCACCGTGAGA
GAGGACGCCTGGAAGACCAGGGGCAAAGGAGCAGCCAACGACTCTACCCAGTTTACTGTGGCCGGCAGGA
TGGTGAAGCGAGGTCTGGCGTCCCCCACTGCCATCACCCCGGTAGCATCCCCTGTTTCCAGCAAAGCAAG
GGGCACTACACCAGTTTCCAGACCCCTGGAAGATATCGAAGCCAGACCAGACATGCAGTTAGAGTCGGAC
CTCAAGCTGGACAGGCTGGAAACCTTCCTAAGAAGGCTGAATAACAAAGTTGGTGGGATGCAAGAAACAG
TCCTCACTGTCACTGGGAAATCGGTGAAAGAGGTGATGAAGCCGGACGATGATGAAACCTTTGCCAAGTT
TTACCGCAGCGTGGACTCCTCTCTACCGAGAAGCCCCGTAGAGCTGGACGAGGATTTCGATGTCATTTTT
GATCCTTATGCCCCCAGGTTGACATCCTCGGTGGCTGAGCACAAGCGTGCCGTGCGGCCCAAGCGCCGGG
TCCAGGCTTCCAAAAACCCCCTGAAGATGCTGGCCGCGAGGGAAGATCTCCTGCAGGAGTACACTGAGCA
GAGACTGAACGTGGCCTTCGTGGAGTCAAAGCGGATGAAAGTCGAAAAGTTGTCCGCCAACTCCAGCTTC
TCAGAAGTCACCCTGGCGGGGTTAGCCAGCAAAGAAAACTTCAGCAACGTCAGCCTGCGGAGCGTCAACC
TGACGGAACAGAATTCCAACAACAGTGCAGTGCCCTACAAGAAGCTGATGCTGCTGCAGGTTAAAGGAAG
AAGACACGTGCAGACGCGGCTGGTGGAGCCTCGCGCCCCCTCCCTCAACAGCGGGGACTGCTTCCTCCTG
CTCTCGCCCCATCACTGCTTCCTGTGGGTCGGAGAGTTCGCCAACGTGATCGAGAAGGCGAAGGCCTCAG
AACTTGCGAGTTTAATTCAGACCAAGAGGGAACTTGGTTGTAGAGCAACTTACATCCAGACTGTTGAAGA
AGGAATTAATACACACACACATGCAGCCAAAGACTTCTGGAAGCTTCTGGGCGGCCAAGCCAGTTACCAA
TCCGCCGGAGACCCAAAGGAGGATGAGCTCTATGAAACGGCCATAATAGAGACCAACTGCATTTACCGTC
TGATGGATGACAAACTCGTTCCTGATGATGACTACTGGGGGAAGATCCCAAAGTGCTCCCTCCTGCAATC
AAAAGAGGTACTGGTGTTTGATTTTGGGAGTGAAGTTTACGTGTGGCATGGAAAAGAAGTCACATTAGCA
CAACGGAAAATCGCCTTTCAGCTGGCAAAGCACTTGTGGAATGGAACCTTTGACTACGAGAATTGTGACA
TTAACCCGCTGGATCCTGGGGAATGCAATCCCCTCATTCCCAGGAAAGGACAGGGGCGGCCCGACTGGGC
AATATTTGGGAGACTTACAGAACACAATGAGACGATCTTGTTCAAAGAGAAATTCCTTGATTGGACGGAA
CTGAAGAGACCTAACGAGAAGAACGCCAGCGAACTCGCGCAGCACAAGGACGATGCCCGGGCAGAGGTCA
AGCCTTACGACGTGACGCGGATGGTGCCCGTGCCCCAGACAACAGCCGGCACCGTGCTGGATGGGGTCAA
CGTGGGCCGAGGCTACGGGCTGGTGGAAGGGGACGACCGGAGGCAGTTCGAGATCGCCAGCATCTCAGTG
GACGTCTGGCACATCCTGGAGTTCGACTACAGCAGGCTCCCCAAGCAGAGCATCGGGCAGTTCCACGAAG
GCGATGCCTACGTGGTGAAGTGGAAGTTCATCGTGAGCACTGCAGTGGGAAGCCGGCAGAAGGGGGAGCA
CTCGGTCAGGGTGGCTGGCAAAGAGAAATGTGTCTACTTCTTCTGGCAAGGCCGCCAGTCGACCGTGAGT
GAGAAGGGCACATCAGCTCTGATGACAGTGGAGCTGGACGAGGAAAGGGGGGCCCAGGTCCAGGTCCTGC
AGGGCAAGGAGCCCCCCTGTTTCCTGCAGTGCTTCCAGGGGGGGATGGTGGTCCACTCCGGGAGACGGGA
GGAGGAGGAAGAGAACACACAGAGCGAGTGGCGGCTGTACTGTGTGCGCGGAGAGGTGCCTGTGGAGGGG
AACTTGCTGGAGGTGGCCTGTCACTGCAGCAGCCTCAGGTCTAGGACGTCCATGGTTGTCCTCAACGTCC
ACAAAGCCCTCATCTACCTGTGGCATGGATGCAAAGCCCAGGCCCACACGAAGGAGGTCGGACGGACTGC
AGCCAATAAAATCAAGGACCAATGTCCCCTGGAGGCCGGGCTGCACAGTAGCAGCAAAGTGACAATTCAT
GAGTGTGATGAAGGCTCGGAGCCCCTGGGGTTCTGGGACGCTCTGGGGAGGAGAGACCGGAAAGCCTACG
ACTGCATGCTTCAAGATCCTGGAAATTTTAACTTCACACCCCGCCTGTTCATCCTCAGCAGCTCCTCTGG
TGACTTCTCAGCCACAGAGTTCATGTATCCCGCCCGAGACCCCTCTGTGGTCAACTCTATGCCCTTCCTG
CAGGAAGACCTATACAGTGCCCCACAGCCAGCACTCTTCCTTGTTGACAATCACCACGAGGTGTACCTCT
GGCAAGGCTGGTGGCCCATCGAGAACAAGATCACGGGCTCCGCGCGCATCCGCTGGGCCTCGGACCGGAA
GAGCGCCATGGAGACAGTGCTGCAGTACTGCCGAGGGAAAAACCTGAAGAAGCCGCCCCCCAAGTCTTAC
CTCATCCACGCTGGCCTGGAACCCCTGACCTTCACCAACATGTTCCCCAGCTGGGAGCACAGAGAAGACA
TTGCAGAGATCACGGAGATGGACACGGAAGTTTCAAATCAGATCACCCTAGTGGAGGATGTCTTAGCCAA
ACTGTGTAAGACCATTTACCCACTGGCCGACCTCCTAGCCAGGCCGCTCCCTGAGGGAGTTGACCCTCTG
AAGCTGGAGATCTATCTCACCGACGAGGACTTCGAGTTTGCACTAGACATGACCCGAGACGAGTACAATG
CACTGCCCGCTTGGAAGCAGGTGAACCTGAAGAAAGCGAAAGGTCTGTTCTGAGTCAGGAGATGCTGGAG
GAACCTGGGTGGTCACTTTCAATACTGATGGACCAGGAAAATGGATGTTTAATCGAATTCCCGCGGCCTT
CTAGATAACTGATCATAATCAGCCATACCACATTTGTAGAGGTTTTACTTGCTTTAAAAAACCTCCCACA
CCTCCCCCTGAACCTGAAACATAAAATGAATGCAATTGTTGTTGTTAACTTGTTTATTGCAGCTTATAAT
GGTTACAAATAAAGCAATAGCATCACAAATTTCACAAATAAAGCATTTTTTTCACTGCATTCTAGTTGTG
GTTTGTCCAAACTCATCAATGTATCTTAACGCGTAAATTGTAAGCGTTAATATTTTGTTAAAATTCGCGT
TAAATTTTTGTTAAATCAGCTCATTTTTTAACCAATAGGCCGAAATCGGCAAAATCCCTTATAAATCAAA
AGAATAGACCGAGATAGGGT
[37 nt withheld, positions 7301-7337]
AAAGAACGTGGACTCCAACGTCAAAGG
[49 nt withheld, positions 7365-7413]
T
[91 nt withheld, positions 7415-7505]
G
[124 nt withheld, positions 7507-7630]
CAGGTGGCACTTTTCGGGGAAATGTGCGCGGAACCCCTATTTGTTTATTTTTCTAAATACATTCAAATAT
GTATCCGCTCATGAGACAATAACCCTGATAAATGCTTCAATAATATTGAAAAAGGAAGAGTCCTGAGGCG
GAAAGAACCAGCTGTGGAATGTGTGTCAGTTAGGGTGTGGAAAGTCCCCAGGCTCCCCAGCAGGCAGAAG
TATGCAAAGCATGCATCTCAATTAGTCAGCAACCAGGTGTGGAAAGTCCCCAGGCTCCCCAGCAGGCAGA
AGTATGCAAAGCATGCATCTCAATTAGTCAGCAACCATAGTCCCGCCCCTAACTCCGCCCATCCCGCCCC
TAACTCCGCCCAGTTCCGCCCATTCTCCGCCCCATGGCTGACTAATTTTTTTTATTTATGCAGAGGCCGA
GGCCGCCTCGGCCTCTGAGCTATTCCAGAAGTAGTGAGGAGGCTTTTTTGGAGGCCTAGGCTTTTGCAAA
GATCGATCAAGAGACAGGATGAGGATCGTTTCGCATGATTGAACAAGATGGATTGCACGCAGGTTCTCCG
GCCGCTTGGGTGGAGAGGCTATTCGGCTATGACTGGGCACAACAGACAATCGGCTGCTCTGATGCCGCCG
TGTTCCGGCTGTCAGCGCAGGGGCGCCCGGTTCTTTTTGTCAAGACCGACCTGTCCGGTGCCCTGAATGA
ACTGCAAGACGAGGCAGCGCGGCTATCGTGGCTGGCCACGACGGGCGTTCCTTGCGCAGCTGTGCTCGAC
GTTGTCACTGAAGCGGGAAGGGACTGGCTGCTATTGGGCGAAGTGCCGGGGCAGGATCTCCTGTCATCTC
ACCTTGCTCCTGCCGAGAAAGTATCCATCATGGCTGATGCAATGCGGCGGCTGCATACGCTTGATCCGGC
TACCTGCCCATTCGACCACCAAGCGAAACATCGCATCGAGCGAGCACGTACTCGGATGGAAGCCGGTCTT
GTCGATCAGGATGATCTGGACGAAGAGCATCAGGGGCTCGCGCCAGCCGAACTGTTCGCCAGGCTCAAGG
CGAGCATGCCCGACGGCGAGGATCTCGTCGTGACCCATGGCGATGCCTGCTTGCCGAATATCATGGTGGA
AAATGGCCGCTTTTCTGGATTCATCGACTGTGGCCGGCTGGGTGTGGCGGACCGCTATCAGGACATAGCG
TTGGCTACCCGTGATATTGCTGAAGAGCTTGGCGGCGAATGGGCTGACCGCTTCCTCGTGCTTTACGGTA
TCGCCGCTCCCGATTCGCAGCGCATCGCCTTCTATCGCCTTCTTGACGAGTTCTTCTGAGCGGGACTCTG
GGGTTCGAAATGACCGACCAAGCGACGCCCAACCTGCCATCACGAGATTTCGATTCCACCGCCGCCTTCT
ATGAAAGGTTGGGCTTCGGAATCGTTTTCCGGGACGCCGGCTGGATGATCCTCCAGCGCGGGGATCTCAT
GCTGGAGTTCTTCGCCCACCCTAGGGGGAGGCTAACTGAAACACGGAAGGAGACAATACCGGAAGGAACC
CGCGCTATGACGGCAATAAAAAGACAGAATAAAACGCACGGTGTTGGGTCGTTTGTTCATAAACGCGGGG
TTCGGTCCCAGGGCTGGCACTCTGTCGATACCCCACCGAGACCCCATTGGGGCCAATACGCCCGCGTTTC
TTCCTTTTCCCCACCCCACCCCCCAAGTTCGGGTGAAGGCCCAGGGCTCGCAGCCAACGTCGGGGCGGCA
GGCCCTGCCATAGCCTCAGGTTACTCATATATACTTTAGATTGATTTAAAACTTCATTTTTAATTTAAAA
GGATCTAGGTGAAGATCCTTTTTGATAATCTCATGACCAAAATCCCTTAACGTGAGTTTTCGTTCCACTG
AGCGTCAGACCCCGTAGAAAAGATCAAAGGATCTTCTTGAGATCCTTTTTTTCTGCGCGTAATCTGCTGC
TTGCAAACAAAAAAACCACCGCTACCAGCGGTGGTTTGTTTGCCGGATCAAGAGCTACCAACTCTTTTTC
CGAAGGTAACTGGCTTCAGCAGAGCGCAGATACCAAATACTGTCCTTCTAGTGTAGCCGTAGTTAGGCCA
CCACTTCAAGAACTCTGTAGCACCGCCTACATACCTCGCTCTGCTAATCCTGTTACCAGTGGCTGCTGCC
AGTGGCGATAAGTCGTGTCTTACCGGGTTGGACTCAAGACGATAGTTACCGGATAAGGCGCAGCGGTCGG
GCTGAACGGGGGGTTCGTGCACACAGCCCAGCTTGGAGCGAACGACCTACACCGAACTGAGATACCTACA
GCGTGAGCTATGAGAAAGCGCCACGCTTCCCGAAGGGAGAAAGGCGGACAGGTATCCGGTAAGCGGCAGG
GTCGGAACAGGAGAGCGCACGAGGGAGCTTCCAGGGGGAAACGCCTGGTATCTTTATAGTCCTGTCGGGT
TTCGCCACCTCTGACTTGAGCGTCGATTTTTGTGATGCTCGTCAGGGGGGCGGAGCCTATGGAAAAACGC
CAGCAACGCGGCCTTTTTACGGTTCCTGGCCTTTTGCTGGCCTTTTGCTCACATGTTCTTTCCTGCGTTA
TCCCCTGATTCTGTGGATAACCGTATTACCGCCATGCAT
Features (pLannotate 1.2.2; 15 found; start..end, strand, type, name):
     61..364     +  enhancer       CMV enhancer: human cytomegalovirus immediate early enhancer
    365..568     +  promoter       CMV promoter: human cytomegalovirus (CMV) immediate early promoter
    613..1329    +  CDS            EGFP: EGFP is a basic (constitutively fluorescent) green fluorescent protein published in 1996, derived from Aequorea victoria. It is reported to be a rapidly-maturing weak dimer with moderate acid sensitivity.
   1330..1380    +  misc_feature   MCS (fragment): multiple cloning site
   1465..6840    +  CDS            SVIL (fragment): SVIL_BOVIN - Experimental evidence at protein level: Swiss-Prot protein existence level 1. [Isoform 2]: May be involved in modulation of focal adhesions. Supervillin-mediated down-regulation of focal adhesions involves binding to TRIP6 (PubMed:16880273, PubMed:17925381). Plays a role in cytokinesis through KIF14 interaction (PubMed:20309963). From Bos taurus (Bovine).
   6940..7024    +  CDS            large T antigen (fragment): large T antigen from SV40 (simian virus 40)
   7047..7168    +  polyA_signal   SV40 poly(A) signal: SV40 polyadenylation signal
   7202..7630    -  rep_origin     f1 ori (sequence partly withheld): f1 bacteriophage origin of replication; arrow indicates direction of (+) strand synthesis
   7657..7761    +  promoter       AmpR promoter: bla
   7763..8120    +  promoter       SV40 promoter: SV40 enhancer and early promoter
   8155..8949    +  CDS            NeoR/KanR: aminoglycoside phosphotransferase from Tn5; aph(3')-II (or nptII); confers resistance to neomycin, kanamycin, and G418 (Geneticin®)
   8970..9122    +  CDS            ble (fragment): BLE_KLEPN - Experimental evidence at protein level: Swiss-Prot protein existence level 1. Binding protein with a strong affinity to the bleomycin family of antibiotics. Binds to CL990; an antimitotic-antibiotic compound. From Klebsiella pneumoniae.
   9181..9228    +  polyA_signal   HSV TK poly(A) signal: herpes simplex virus thymidine kinase polyadenylation signal (Cole and Stacy, 1985)
   9319..9335    -  polyA_signal   bGH poly(A) signal (fragment): bovine growth hormone polyadenylation signal
   9557..10145   +  rep_origin     ori: high-copy-number ColE1/pMB1/pBR322/pUC origin of replication
