[The description below was written by a language model from this plasmid's Addgene catalogue record and pLannotate feature annotations shown in this document.]
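Description:
EGFP-supervillin is a mammalian expression plasmid built on the Clontech pEGFP-C1 backbone that produces bovine (Bos taurus) supervillin, also known as p205 and encoded by SVIL, as a fusion with EGFP at its N terminus. The roughly 6 kb cDNA insert was placed between the KpnI and XbaI sites of the multiple cloning site downstream of the EGFP coding sequence. According to the depositor, it spans nucleotides -80 to 5420 of the cDNA, and an endogenous ClaI site was converted to KpnI to create the 5′ junction, so a short stretch of native 5′ sequence lies between EGFP and the supervillin open reading frame. Transcription of the fusion is driven by the human cytomegalovirus immediate early enhancer and promoter and terminated by the SV40 polyadenylation signal. The short large T antigen fragment annotated just upstream of that signal is probably only a sequence match within this SV40-derived region.

The depositor's full sequence is about 10.3 kb. The plasmid replicates at high copy in E. coli from a pUC-type ColE1 origin and also carries an f1 origin for single-stranded DNA production. A single Tn5 aminoglycoside phosphotransferase (NeoR/KanR) gene serves both hosts. A bacterial promoter expresses it for kanamycin selection in bacteria, and the SV40 enhancer/early promoter with the HSV TK polyadenylation signal expresses it for G418 selection of stably transfected mammalian cells. The small ble and bGH poly(A) fragments are likely backbone remnants or annotation matches rather than working elements.

The associated publication is a domain analysis of supervillin, described as an F-actin bundling plasma membrane protein with functional nuclear localization signals. This fits use of the construct to visualise the localisation of the tagged protein by fluorescence in transfected cells.
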