Addgene plasmid #13040: EGFP-supervillin
Depositing lab: Elizabeth Luna. Depositing organization: University of Massachusetts, Worcester. Publication: Domain analysis of supervillin, an F-actin bundling plasma membrane protein with functional nuclear localization signals. Wulfkuhle JD, Donina IE, Stark NH, Pope RK, Pestonjamasp KN, Niswonger ML, Luna EJ. J Cell Sci. 1999 Jul:112 (Pt 13):2125-36. doi: 10.1242/jcs.112.13.2125 PubMed 10362542.
Backbone
  Vector backbone: pEGFP-C1
  Backbone manufacturer: Clontech
  Backbone size w/o insert (bp): 4700
  Vector type: Mammalian Expression
  Selectable markers: Neomycin (select with G418)
Growth in bacteria
  Bacterial resistance: Kanamycin, 50 μg/mL
  Growth temperature: 37°C
  Growth strain: DH5alpha
  Copy number: High Copy
Gene/Insert
  Gene/Insert name: supervillin (alt name: p205)
  Species: B. taurus (bovine)
  Insert size (bp): 6000
  GenBank ID: AF025996
  Entrez Gene: SVIL
  Tag / fusion protein: EGFP (N terminal on backbone)
  Cloning method: Restriction Enzyme; 5′ cloning site KpnI (not destroyed); 3′ cloning site XbaI (not destroyed)
  Sequencing primers: 5′ EGFP-C
Terms and licenses: Academic/Nonprofit Terms; Industry Terms: Not Available to Industry
Depositor comments: Contains cDNA from nucleotides -80 to 5420. Endogenous ClaI converted to KpnI for 5' cloning site.
How to cite: EGFP-supervillin was a gift from Elizabeth Luna (Addgene plasmid # 13040 ; http://n2t.net/addgene:13040 ; RRID:Addgene_13040)
