>Addgene plasmid #13040 | EGFP-supervillin | addgene partial sequence | sequence record 19432 | EGFP-C 5'-CATGGTCCTGCTGGAGTTCGTG-3'
AGCTGTACAGTCCGGACTCAGATCTCGAGCTCAAGCTTCGAATTCTGCAGTCGACGGTACCTTCGATGCT
CAGCTTTTAGCTGCCCTTCCTAAAGTTGCAGAATTAAGAAAAATCTTTGAACCAAAGAGGAAAGAATTTT
TAGAAATGAAAAGAAAAGAAAGAATTGCCCGGCGCTTAGAAGGAATTGAAACCGACACGCAGCCCATCCT
CTTGCAGAGCTGCACGGGCTTGGTGACTCATCGCCTGCTGGAGGAGGACACACCCAGATACATGCGTGCC
ACAGACCCGGCCAGCCCGCACATTGGTCGATCAAATGAAGAAGAAGAAACTTCAGATTCTTCACTAGAAA
AGCAGACTCGATCCAAACAGTGCACAGAAACCTCAGGCATCCATGCTGACTCGCCCTACAGTTCAGGCAT
CATGGACACCCAGAGCCTCGAGTCCAAAGCCGAAAGAATCGCCAGGTACAAAGCAGAGAGAAGACGGCAG
CTGGCAGAAAAGTATGGGCTCACCCTGGATCCGGAAGCAGACTCTGAAACTCCATCTCGATACAGCAGGT
CCAGAAAGGACCCCGAGGCTGCGGAGAAAAGGGGAGTAAGAAGCGAGCGATCGGCCGAGTCCAGCAGAGA
CGCCGGCTCATCCTACTCCAGGACTGAGCTCTCGGGGCTCAGGACCTGCGTGGCTGAGTCCAAGGACTAC
GGCCTGCACCGGAGTGACGGTGTTTCCGACACAGAGGTGCTGCTCAATGCAGAAAACCAAAGACGCGGTC
AAGAGCCCAGTGCCACCGGGCTGGCCCGAGACCTGCCCCTTGCAGGGGAGGTCTCCTCTTCTTTCTCATT
CTCCGGGCGAGACTCTGCCCTCGGTGAAGTGCCAAGGTCCCCAAAGGCAGTGCACAGCCTGCCCAGTCCA
TCGCCTGGGCAGCCGGCCTCCCCAAGCCACTCCACCAGTGACCT
