>Addgene plasmid #13040 | EGFP-supervillin | addgene partial sequence | sequence record 19433 | SV40pA-R 5'-GAAATTTGTGATGCTATTGC-3'
ATTGCATTCATTTTATGTTTCAGGTTCAGGGGGAGGTGTGGGAGGTTTTTTAAAGCAAGTAAAACCTCTA
CAAATGTGGTATGGCTGATTATGATCAGTTATCTAGAAGGCCGCGGGAATTCGATTAAACATCCATTTTC
CTGGTCCATCAGTATTGAAAGTGACCACCCAGGTTCCTCCAGCATCTCCTGACTCAGAACAGACCTTTCG
CTTTCTTCAGGTTCACCTGCTTCCAAGCGGGCAGTGCATTGTACTCGTCTCGGGTCATGTCTAGTGCAAA
CTCGAAGTCCTCGTCGGTGAGATAGATCTCCAGCTTCAGAGGGTCAACTCCCTCAGGGAGCGGCCTGGCT
AGGAGGTCGGCCAGTGGGTAAATGGTCTTACACAGTTTGGCTAAGACATCCTCCACTAGGGTGATCTGAT
TTGAAACTTCCGTGTCCATCTCCGTGATCTCTGCAATGTCTTCTCTGTGCTCCCAGCTGGGGAACATGTT
GGTGAAGGTCAGGGGTTCCAGGCCAGCGTGGATGAGGTAAGACTTGGGGGGCGGCTTCTTCAGGTTTTTC
CCTCGGCAGTACTGCAGCACTGTCTCCATGGCGCTCTTCCGGTCCGAGGCCCAGCGGATGCGCGCGGAGC
CCGTGATCTTGTTCTCGATGGGCCACCAGCCTTGCCAGAGGTACACCTCGTGGTGATTGTCAACAAGGAA
GAGTGCTGGCTGTGGGGCACTGTATAGGTCTTCCTGCAGGAAGGGCATAGAGTTGACCACAGAGGGGTCT
CGGGCGGGATACATGAACTCTGTGGCTGAGAAGTCACCAGAGGAGCTGCTGAGGATGAACAGGCGGGGTG
TGAAGTTAAAATTTCCAGGATCTTGAAGCATGCAGTCGTAGGCTTTCCGGTCTCTCCTC
